>Addgene plasmid #52273 | pSC-hTDG-K330A-PreE2 | depositor full sequence | sequence record 80837 | pSC-hTDG-K330A-PreE2 sequence 8283 bps
TAATACGACTCACTATAGGGGAATTGTGAGCGGATAACAATTCCCCTCTAGAAATAATTTTGTTTAACTT
TAAGAAGGAGATATAACCATGGAAGCGGAGAACGCGGGCAGCTATTCCCTTCAGCAAGCTCAAGCTTTTT
ATACGTTTCCATTTCAACAACTGATGGCTGAAGCTCCTAATATGGCAGTTGTGAATGAACAGCAAATGCC
AGAAGAAGTTCCAGCCCCAGCTCCTGCTCAGGAACCAGTGCAAGAGGCTCCAAAAGGAAGAAAAAGAAAA
CCCAGAACAACAGAACCAAAACAACCAGTGGAACCCAAAAAACCTGTTGAGTCAAAAAAATCTGGCAAGT
CTGCAAAATCAAAAGAAAAACAAGAAAAAATTACAGACACATTTAAAGTAAAAAGAAAAGTAGACCGTTT
TAATGGTGTTTCAGAAGCTGAACTTCTGACCAAGACTCTCCCCGATATTTTGACCTTCAATCTGGACATT
GTCATTATTGGCATAAACCCGGGACTAATGGCTGCTTACAAAGGGCATCATTACCCTGGACCTGGAAACC
ATTTTTGGAAGTGTTTGTTTATGTCAGGGCTCAGTGAGGTCCAGCTGAACCATATGGATGATCACACTCT
ACCAGGGAAGTATGGTATTGGATTTACCAACATGGTGGAAAGGACCACGCCCGGCAGCAAAGATCTCTCC
AGTAAAGAATTTCGTGAAGGAGGACGTATTCTAGTACAGAAATTACAGAAATATCAGCCACGAATAGCAG
TGTTTAATGGAAAATGTATTTATGAAATTTTTAGTAAAGAAGTTTTTGGAGTAAAGGTTAAGAACTTGGA
ATTTGGGCTTCAGCCCCATAAGATTCCAGACACAGAAACTCTCTGCTATGTTATGCCATCATCCAGTGCA
AGATGTGCTCAGTTTCCTCGAGCCCAAGACAAAGTTCATTACTACATAAAACTGAAGGACTTAAGAGATC
AGTTGAAAGGCATTGAACGAAATATGGACGTTCAAGAGGTGCAATATACATTTGACCTACAGCTTGCCCA
AGAGGATGCAAAGAAGATGGCTGTTGCGGAAGAAAAATATGATCCAGGTTATGAGGCAGCATATGGTGGT
GCTTACGGAGAAAATCCATGCAGCAGTGAACCTTGTGGCTTCTCTTCAAATGGGCTAATTGAGAGCGTGG
AGTTAAGAGGAGAATCAGCTTTCAGTGGCATTCCTAATGGGCAGTGGATGACCCAGTCATTTACAGACCA
AATTCCTTCCTTTAGTAATCACTGTGGAACACAAGAACAGGAAGAAGAAAGCCATGCTGAATTCCTCGAG
GTTCTGTTCCAGGGTCCAGGTGGCGGAAGCTTAGCATCCATGTCGGGGATCGCCCTCAGCAGACTCGCCC
AGGAGAGGAAAGCATGGAGGAAAGACCACCCATTTGGTTTCGTGGCTGTCCCAACAAAAAATCCCGATGG
CACGATGAACCTCATGAACTGGGAGTGCGCCATTCCGGGAAAGAAAGGGACTCCGTGGGAAGGAGGCTTG
TTTAAACTACGGATGCTTTTCAAAGATGATTATCCATCTTCGCCACCAAAATGTAAATTCGAACCACCAT
TATTTCACCCGAATGTGTACCCTTCGGGGACAGTGTGCCTGTCCATCTTAGAGGAGGACAAGGACTGGAG
GCCAGCCATCACAATCAAACAGATCCTATTAGGAATACAGGAACTTCTAAATGAACCAAATATCCAAGAC
CCAGCTCAAGCAGAGGCCTACACGATTTACTGCCAAAACAGAGTGGAGTACGAGAAAAGGGTCCGAGCAC
AAGCCAAGAAGTTTGCGCCCTCATCAGGATCCGGAATGTCCCCTATACTAGGTTATTGGAAAATTAAGGG
CCTTGTGCAACCCACTCGACTTCTTTTGGAATATCTTGAAGAAAAATATGAAGAGCATTTGTATGAGCGC
GATGAAGGTGATAAATGGCGAAACAAAAAGTTTGAATTGGGTTTGGAGTTTCCCAATCTTCCTTATTATA
TTGATGGTGATGTTAAATTAACACAGTCTATGGCCATCATACGTTATATAGCTGACAAGCACAACATGTT
GGGTGGTTGTCCAAAAGAGCGTGCAGAGATTTCAATGCTTGAAGGAGCGGTTTTGGATATTAGATACGGT
GTTTCGAGAATTGCATATAGTAAAGACTTTGAAACTCTCAAAGTTGATTTTCTTAGCAAGCTACCTGAAA
TGCTGAAAATGTTCGAAGATCGTTTATGTCATAAAACATATTTAAATGGTGATCATGTAACCCATCCTGA
CTTCATGTTGTATGACGCTCTTGATGTTGTTTTATACATGGACCCAATGTGCCTGGATGCGTTCCCAAAA
TTAGTTTGTTTTAAAAAACGTATTGAAGCTATCCCACAAATTGATAAGTACTTGAAATCCAGCAAGTATA
TAGCATGGCCTTTGCAGGGCTGGCAAGCCACGTTTGGTGGTGGCGACCATCCTCCAAAATAGATCCGGCT
GCTAACAAAGCCCGAAAGGAAGCTGAGTTGGCTGCTGCCACCGCTGAGCAATAACTAGCATAACCCCTTG
GGGCCTCTAAACGGGTCTTGAGGGGTTTTTTGCTGAAAGGAGGAACTATATCCGGATAACTACGTCAGGT
GGCACTTTTCGGGGAAATGTGCGCGGAACCCCTATTTGTTTATTTTTCTAAATACATTCAAATATGTATC
CGCTCATGAGACAATAACCCTGATAAATGCTTCAATAATATTGAAAAAGGAAGAGTATGAGTATTCAACA
TTTCCGTGTCGCCCTTATTCCCTTTTTTGCGGCATTTTGCCTTCCTGTTTTTGCTCACCCAGAAACGCTG
GTGAAAGTAAAAGATGCTGAAGATCAGTTGGGTGCACGAGTGGGTTACATCGAACTGGATCTCAACAGCG
GTAAGATCCTTGAGAGTTTTCGCCCCGAAGAACGTTCTCCAATGATGAGCACTTTTAAAGTTCTGCTATG
TGGCGCGGTATTATCCCGTGTTGACGCCGGGCAAGAGCAACTCGGTCGCCGCATACACTATTCTCAGAAT
GACTTGGTTGAGTACTCACCAGTCACAGAAAAGCATCTTACGGATGGCATGACAGTAAGAGAATTATGCA
GTGCTGCCATAACCATGAGTGATAACACTGCGGCCAACTTACTTCTGACAACGATCGGAGGACCGAAGGA
GCTAACCGCTTTTTTGCACAACATGGGGGATCATGTAACTCGCCTTGATCGTTGGGAACCGGAGCTGAAT
GAAGCCATACCAAACGACGAGCGTGACACCACGATGCCTGTAGCAATGGCAACAACGTTGCGCAAACTAT
TAACTGGCGAACTACTTACTCTAGCTTCCCGGCAACAATTAATAGACTGGATGGAGGCGGATAAAGTTGC
AGGACCACTTCTGCGCTCGGCCCTTCCGGCTGGCTGGTTTATTGCTGATAAATCTGGAGCCGGTGAGCGT
GGGTCTCGCGGTATCATTGCAGCACTGGGGCCAGATGGTAAGCCCTCCCGTATCGTAGTTATCTACACGA
CGGGGAGTCAGGCAACTATGGATGAACGAAATAGACAGATCGCTGAGATAGGTGCCTCACTGATTAAGCA
TTGGTAACTGTCAGACCAAGTTTACTCATATATACTTTAGATTGATT
[38 nt withheld, positions 3688-3725]
A
[37 nt withheld, positions 3727-3763]
ATTTTGTTAAAATTCGCGTTAAATTTTTGTTAAATCAGCTCATTTTTTAACCAATAGGCCGAAATCGGCA
AAATCCCTTATAAATCAAAAGAATAGCCCGAGATAGGGT
[37 nt withheld, positions 3873-3909]
AAAGAACGTGGACTCCAACGTCAAAGG
[141 nt withheld, positions 3937-4077]
G
[125 nt withheld, positions 4079-4203]
AAAGGATCTAGGTGAAGATCCTTTTTGATAATCTCATGACCAAAATCCCTTAACGTGAGTTTTCGTTCCA
CTGAGCGTCAGACCCCGTAGAAAAGATCAAAGGATCTTCTTGAGATCCTTTTTTTCTGCGCGTAATCTGC
TGCTTGCAAACAAAAAAACCACCGCTACCAGCGGTGGTTTGTTTGCCGGATCAAGAGCTACCAACTCTTT
TTCCGAAGGTAACTGGCTTCAGCAGAGCGCAGATACCAAATACTGTCCTTCTAGTGTAGCCGTAGTTAGG
CCACCACTTCAAGAACTCTGTAGCACCGCCTACATACCTCGCTCTGCTAATCCTGTTACCAGTGGCTGCT
GCCAGTGGCGATAAGTCGTGTCTTACCGGGTTGGACTCAAGACGATAGTTACCGGATAAGGCGCAGCGGT
CGGGCTGAACGGGGGGTTCGTGCACACAGCCCAGCTTGGAGCGAACGACCTACACCGAACTGAGATACCT
ACAGCGTGAGCTATGAGAAAGCGCCACGCTTCCCGAAGGGAGAAAGGCGGACAGGTATCCGGTAAGCGGC
AGGGTCGGAACAGGAGAGCGCACGAGGGAGCTTCCAGGGGGAAACGCCTGGTATCTTTATAGTCCTGTCG
GGTTTCGCCACCTCTGACTTGAGCGTCGATTTTTGTGATGCTCGTCAGGGGGGCGGAGCCTATGGAAAAA
CGCCAGCAACGCGGCCTTTTTACGGTTCCTGGCCTTTTGCTGGCCTTTTGCTCACATGTTCTTTCCTGCG
TTATCCCCTGATTCTGTGGATAACCGTATTACCGCCTTTGAGTGAGCTGATACCGCTCGCCGCAGCCGAA
CGACCGAGCGCAGCGAGTCAGTGAGCGAGGAAGCTATGGTGCACTCTCAGTACAATCTGCTCTGATGCCG
CATAGTTAAGCCAGTATACACTCCGCTATCGCTACGTGACTGGGTCATGGCTGCGCCCCGACACCCGCCA
ACACCCGCTGACGCGCCCTGACGGGCTTGTCTGCTCCCGGCATCCGCTTACAGACAAGCTGTGACCGTCT
CCGGGAGCTGCATGTGTCAGAGGTTTTCACCGTCATCACCGAAACGCGCGAGGCAGCTGCGGTAAAGCTC
ATCAGCGTGGTCGTGCAGCGATTCACAGATGTCTGCCTGTTCATCCGCGTCCAGCTCGTTGAGTTTCTCC
AGAAGCGTTAATGTCTGGCTTCTGATAAAGCGGGCCATGTTAAGGGCGGTTTTTTCCTGTTTGGTCACTG
ATGCCTCCGTGTAAGGGGGATTTCTGTTCATGGGGGTAATGATACCGATGAAACGAGAGAGGATGCTCAC
GATACGGGTTACTGATGATGAACATGCCCGGTTACTGGAACGTTGTGAGGGTAAACAACTGGCGGTATGG
ATGCGGCGGGACCAGAGAAAAATCACTCAGGGTCAATGCCAGCCGAACGCCAGCAAGACGTAGCCCAGCG
CGTCGGCCGCCATGCCGGCGATAATGGCCTGCTTCTCGCCGAAACGTTTGGTGGCGGGACCAGTGACGAA
GGCTTGAGCGAGGGCGTGCAAGATTCCGAATACCGCAAGCGACAGGCCGATCATCGTCGCGCTCCAGCGA
AAGCGGTCCTCGCCGAAAATGACCCAGAGCGCTGCCGGCACCTGTCCTACGAGTTGCATGATAAAGAAGA
CAGTCATAAGTGCGGCGACGATAGTCATGCCCCGCGCCCACCGGAAGGAGCTGACTGGGTTGAAGGCTCT
CAAGGGCATCGGTCGAGATCCCGGTGCCTAATGAGTGAGCTAACTTACATTAATTGCGTTGCGCTCACTG
CCCGCTTTCCAGTCGGGAAACCTGTCGTGCCAGCTGCATTAATGAATCGGCCAACGCGCGGGGAGAGGCG
GTTTGCGTATTGGGCGCCAGGGTGGTTTTTCTTTTCACCAGTGAGACGGGCAACAGCTGATTGCCCTTCA
CCGCCTGGCCCTGAGAGAGTTGCAGCAAGCGGTCCACGCTGGTTTGCCCCAGCAGGCGAAAATCCTGTTT
GATGGTGGTTAACGGCGGGATATAACATGAGCTGTCTTCGGTATCGTCGTATCCCACTACCGAGATATCC
GCACCAACGCGCAGCCCGGACTCGGTAATGGCGCGCATTGCGCCCAGCGCCATCTGATCGTTGGCAACCA
GCATCGCAGTGGGAACGATGCCCTCATTCAGCATTTGCATGGTTTGTTGAAAACCGGACATGGCACTCCA
GTCGCCTTCCCGTTCCGCTATCGGCTGAATTTGATTGCGAGTGAGATATTTATGCCAGCCAGCCAGACGC
AGACGCGCCGAGACAGAACTTAATGGGCCCGCTAACAGCGCGATTTGCTGGTGACCCAATGCGACCAGAT
GCTCCACGCCCAGTCGCGTACCGTCTTCATGGGAGAAAATAATACTGTTGATGGGTGTCTGGTCAGAGAC
ATCAAGAAATAACGCCGGAACATTAGTGCAGGCAGCTTCCACAGCAATGGCATCCTGGTCATCCAGCGGA
TAGTTAATGATCAGCCCACTGACGCGTTGCGCGAGAAGATTGTGCACCGCCGCTTTACAGGCTTCGACGC
CGCTTCGTTCTACCATCGACACCACCACGCTGGCACCCAGTTGATCGGCGCGAGATTTAATCGCCGCGAC
AATTTGCGACGGCGCGTGCAGGGCCAGACTGGAGGTGGCAACGCCAATCAGCAACGACTGTTTGCCCGCC
AGTTGTTGTGCCACGCGGTTGGGAATGTAATTCAGCTCCGCCATCGCCGCTTCCACTTTTTCCCGCGTTT
TCGCAGAAACGTGGCTGGCCTGGTTCACCACGCGGGAAACGGTCTGATAAGAGACACCGGCATACTCTGC
GACATCGTATAACGTTACTGGTTTCACATTCACCACCCTGAATTGACTCTCTTCCGGGCGCTATCATGCC
ATACCGCGAAAGGTTTTGCGCCATTCGATGGTGTCCGGGATCTCGACGCTCTCCCTTATGCGACTCCTGC
ATTAGGAAGCAGCCCAGTAGTAGGTTGAGGCCGTTGAGCACCGCCGCCGCAAGGAATGGTGCATGCCGGC
ATGCCGCCCTTTCGTCTTCAAGAATTAATTCCCAATTCCCCAGGCATCAAATAAAACGAAAGGCTCAGTC
GAAAGACTGGGCCTTTCGTTTTATCTGTTGTTTGTCGGTGAACGCTCTCCTGAGTAGGACAAATCCGCCG
GGAGCGGATTTGAACGTTGCGAAGCAACGGCCCGGAGGGTGGCGGGCAGGACGCCCGCCATAAACTGCCA
GGAATTAATTCCCCAGGCATCAAATAAAACGAAAGGCTCAGTCGAAAGACTGGGCCTTTCGTTTTATCTG
TTGTTTGTCGGTGAACGCTCTCCTGAGTAGGACAAATCCGCCGGGAGCGGATTTGAACGTTGCGAAGCAA
CGGCCCGGAGGGTGGCGGGCAGGACGCCCGCCATAAACTGCCAGGAATTAATTCCCCAGGCATCAAATAA
AACGAAAGGCTCAGTCGAAAGACTGGGCCTTTCGTTTTATCTGTTGTTTGTCGGTGAACGCTCTCCTGAG
TAGGACAAATCCGCCGGGAGCGGATTTGAACGTTGCGAAGCAACGGCCCGGAGGGTGGCGGGCAGGACGC
CCGCCATAAACTGCCAGGAATTAATTCCCCAGGCATCAAATAAAACGAAAGGCTCAGTCGAAAGACTGGG
CCTTTCGTTTTATCTGTTGTTTGTCGGTGAACGCTCTCCTGAGTAGGACAAATCCGCCGGGAGCGGATTT
GAACGTTGCGAAGCAACGGCCCGGAGGGTGGCGGGCAGGACGCCCGCCATAAACTGCCAGGAATTAATTC
CCCAGGCATCAAATAAAACGAAAGGCTCAGTCGAAAGACTGGGCCTTTCGTTTTATCTGTTGTTTGTCGG
TGAACGCTCTCCTGAGTAGGACAAATCCGCCGGGAGCGGATTTGAACGTTGCGAAGCAACGGCCCGGAGG
GTGGCGGGCAGGACGCCCGCCATAAACTGCCAGGAATTGGGGATCGGAATTAATTCCCGGTTTAAACCGG
GGATCTCGATCCCGCGAAAT
Features (pLannotate 1.2.2; 25 found; start..end, strand, type, name):
      1..19      +  promoter       T7 promoter: promoter for bacteriophage T7 RNA polymerase
     20..44      +  protein_bind   lac operator: The lac repressor binds to the lac operator to inhibit transcription in E. coli. This inhibition can be relieved by adding lactose or isopropyl-β-D-thiogalactopyranoside (IPTG). lac repressor encoded by lacI
     59..81      +  RBS            RBS: efficient ribosome binding site from bacteriophage T7 gene 10 (Olins and Rangwala, 1989)
     89..1318    +  CDS            TDG: TDG_HUMAN - Experimental evidence at protein level: Swiss-Prot protein existence level 1. DNA glycosylase that plays a key role in active DNA demethylation: specifically recognizes and binds 5-formylcytosine (5fC) and 5-carboxylcytosine (5caC) in the context of CpG sites and mediates their excision through base-excision repair (BER) to install an unmethylated cytosine. Cannot remove 5-hydroxymethylcytosine (5hmC). According to an alternative model, involved in DNA demethylation by mediating DNA glycolase activity toward 5-hydroxymethyluracil (5hmU) produced by deamination of 5hmC. Also involve
   1370..1843    +  CDS            UBE2I: UBC9_CHICK - Also known as UBC9, UBCE9. Experimental evidence at protein level: Swiss-Prot protein existence level 1. Accepts the ubiquitin-like proteins SUMO1, SUMO2 and SUMO3 from the UBLE1A-UBLE1B E1 complex and catalyzes their covalent attachment to other proteins with the help of an E3 ligase such as RANBP2 or CBX4. Essential for nuclear architecture and chromosome segregation. From Gallus gallus (Chicken).
   1856..2509    +  CDS            GST26_SCHJA: Experimental evidence at protein level: Swiss-Prot protein existence level 1. GST isoenzymes appear to play a central role in the parasite detoxification system. Other functions are also suspected including a role in increasing the solubility of haematin in the parasite gut. From Schistosoma japonicum (Blood fluke).
   2518..2567    +  CDS            SET1 (fragment): solubility-enhancement tag derived from T7 phage gene 10B
   2575..2622    +  terminator     T7 terminator: transcription terminator for bacteriophage T7 RNA polymerase
   2682..2786    +  promoter       AmpR promoter: bla
   2787..3647    +  CDS            AmpR: β-lactamase; bla; confers resistance to ampicillin, carbenicillin, and related antibiotics
   3689..4202    -  rep_origin     M13 ori (sequence partly withheld): M13 bacteriophage origin of replication; arrow indicates direction of (+) strand synthesis
   4313..4901    +  rep_origin     ori: high-copy-number ColE1/pMB1/pBR322/pUC origin of replication
   5078..5168    -  misc_feature   bom (fragment): basis of mobility region from pBR322
   5270..5461    -  CDS            rop: Rop protein, which maintains plasmids at low copy number; rop
   5502..5612    +  CDS            mbeC (fragment): MBEC_ECOLX - Experimental evidence at protein level: Swiss-Prot protein existence level 1. Required for efficient mobilization of ColE1 plasmid and is thus essential to promote the specific transfer of the plasmid during conjugation. Probably functions by inducing DNA bending, helping the MbeA relaxase to melt the DNA around the nic site and cleave the phosphodiester bond. Binds specifically double-stranded DNA (dsDNA) containing the ColE1 oriT but does not recognize the inverted repeat (IR). From Escherichia coli.
   5647..5969    -  CDS            TcR (fragment): tetracycline efflux protein; tet; confers resistance to tetracycline
   5984..6005    -  protein_bind   CAP binding site: CAP binding activates transcription in the presence of cAMP. E. coli catabolite activator protein
   6018..7100    -  CDS            lacI: lac repressor; lacI; The lac repressor binds to the lac operator to inhibit transcription in E. coli. This inhibition can be relieved by adding lactose or isopropyl-β-D-thiogalactopyranoside (IPTG).
   7101..7178    -  promoter       lacI promoter: lacI
   7186..7279    -  CDS            TcR (fragment): tetracycline efflux protein; tet; confers resistance to tetracycline
   7331..7417    +  terminator     rrnB T1 terminator: Escherichia coli rrnB; transcription terminator T1 from the E. coli rrnB gene
   7514..7600    +  terminator     rrnB T1 terminator: Escherichia coli rrnB; transcription terminator T1 from the E. coli rrnB gene
   7697..7783    +  terminator     rrnB T1 terminator: Escherichia coli rrnB; transcription terminator T1 from the E. coli rrnB gene
   7880..7966    +  terminator     rrnB T1 terminator: Escherichia coli rrnB; transcription terminator T1 from the E. coli rrnB gene
   8063..8149    +  terminator     rrnB T1 terminator: Escherichia coli rrnB; transcription terminator T1 from the E. coli rrnB gene
