[The description below was written by a language model from this plasmid's Addgene catalogue record and pLannotate feature annotations shown in this document.]
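Description:
pSC-hTDG-K330A-PreE2 is a bacterial expression plasmid built on the pTXB3 backbone, in which the original GyrA intein–chitin-binding-domain module was replaced by a Ubc9-GST fusion to create the cloning vector pSC-PreE2. The 8,283 bp plasmid carries a ColE1/pMB1-type origin together with the rop gene and a bom fragment (the catalogue lists it as high copy), an M13 phage origin, and β-lactamase for ampicillin selection. Short tetracycline-resistance and mbeC fragments are non-functional backbone remnants. Five tandem rrnB T1 terminators sit upstream of the expression cassette, presumably insulating it from read-through transcription.

The cassette is driven by a T7 promoter with an adjacent lac operator and the T7 gene 10 ribosome binding site, and closes with a T7 terminator. A plasmid-borne lacI gene supplies repressor, so expression is IPTG-inducible in strains providing T7 RNA polymerase such as BL21(DE3). The open reading frame encodes human thymine DNA glycosylase (TDG), cloned between NcoI and EcoRI, followed in the same orientation by the SUMO-conjugating E2 enzyme Ubc9 and then Schistosoma japonicum GST as an affinity handle. The annotation tool matched the Ubc9 segment to the chicken protein, but the record does not state the species of the cDNA used. The "Pre" in the name may refer to a protease site in the linker, but no such site is annotated.

TDG carries the K330A substitution, which removes its SUMO acceptor lysine. The plasmid belongs to a recombinant SUMOylation system for producing SUMO-modified proteins in E. coli and is used alongside a second, compatible vector whose contents are not described here. Given the mutation, it most plausibly serves as a non-modifiable control for the corresponding wild-type TDG construct, although the record does not say so explicitly.
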