Addgene plasmid #52273: pSC-hTDG-K330A-PreE2
Purpose: Bacterial expression of human TDG-K330A C-terminally fused to SUMO-E2 and GST
Depositing lab: Primo Schaer. Depositing organization: University of Basel. Publication: Versatile Recombinant SUMOylation System for the Production of SUMO-Modified Protein. Weber AR, Schuermann D, Schar P. PLoS One. 2014 Jul 9;9(7):e102157. doi: 10.1371/journal.pone.0102157. eCollection 2014. PubMed 25007328.
Backbone
  Vector backbone: pTXB3
  Backbone manufacturer: New England Biolabs
  Backbone size w/o insert (bp): 6707
  Total vector size (bp): 8283
  Modifications to backbone: GyrA-intein-CBD domain replaced by Ubc9-GST fusion resulting in the cloning vector pSC-PreE2
  Vector type: Bacterial Expression
Growth in bacteria
  Bacterial resistance: Ampicillin, 100 μg/mL
  Growth temperature: 37°C
  Growth strain: DH5alpha
  Growth instructions: In combination with a second vector for protein expression in BL21(DE3) cells, the selection pressure was reduced by half to 50 mg/L Ampicillin
  Copy number: High Copy
Gene/Insert
  Gene/Insert name: hTDG (alt name: thymine DNA glycosylase)
  Species: H. sapiens (human)
  Insert size (bp): 1232
  Mutation: K330A, SUMO acceptor site mutation
  GenBank ID: NM_003211.4
  Entrez Gene: TDG (a.k.a. hTDG)
  Promoter: T7
  Tag / fusion protein: Ubc9-GST (C terminal on backbone)
  Cloning method: Restriction Enzyme; 5′ cloning site NcoI (not destroyed); 3′ cloning site EcoRI (not destroyed)
  Sequencing primers: 5′ TAATACGACTCACTATAGGG
Resource information
  A portion of this plasmid was derived from a plasmid made by: Ubc9 cDNAs was amplified from pGEX-based expression vector kindly gifted by Ronald Hay
Terms and licenses: Academic/Nonprofit Terms; Industry Terms: Not Available to Industry
How to cite: pSC-hTDG-K330A-PreE2 was a gift from Primo Schaer (Addgene plasmid # 52273 ; http://n2t.net/addgene:52273 ; RRID:Addgene_52273)
