>Addgene plasmid #52273 | pSC-hTDG-K330A-PreE2 | addgene partial sequence | sequence record 85621 | T7 5'-TAATACGACTCACTATAGGG-3'
AATAATTTTGTTTAACTTTAAGAAGGAGATATAACCATGGAAGCGGAGAACGCGGGCAGCTATTCCCTTC
AGCAAGCTCAAGCTTTTTATACGTTTCCATTTCAACAACTGATGGCTGAAGCTCCTAATATGGCAGTTGT
GAATGAACAGCAAATGCCAGAAGAAGTTCCAGCCCCAGCTCCTGCTCAGGAACCAGTGCAAGAGGCTCCA
AAAGGAAGAAAAAGAAAACCCAGAACAACAGAACCAAAACAACCAGTGGAACCCAAAAAACCTGTTGAGT
CAAAAAAATCTGGCAAGTCTGCAAAATCAAAAGAAAAACAAGAAAAAATTACAGACACATTTAAAGTAAA
AAGAAAAGTAGACCGTTTTAATGGTGTTTCAGAAGCTGAACTTCTGACCAAGACTCTCCCCGATATTTTG
ACCTTCAATCTGGACATTGTCATTATTGGCATAAACCCGGGACTAATGGCTGCTTACAAAGGGCATCATT
ACCCTGGACCTGGAAACCATTTTTGGAAGTGTTTGTTTATGTCAGGGCTCAGTGAGGTCCAGCTGAACCA
TATGGATGATCACACTCTACCAGGGAAGTATGGTATTGGATTTACCAACATGGTGGAAAGGACCACGCCC
GGCAGCAAAGATCTCTCCAGTAAAGAATTTCGTGAAGGAGGACGTATTCTAGTACAGAAATTACAGAAAT
ATCAGCCACGAATAGCAGTGTTTAATGGAAAATGTATTTATGAAATTTTTAGTAAAGAAGTTTTTGGAGT
AAAGGTTAAGAACTTGGAATTTGGGCTTCAGCCCCATAAGATTCCAGACACAGAAACTCTCTGCTATGTT
ATGCCATCATCCAGTGCAAGATGTGCTCAGTTTC
