>Addgene plasmid #52273 | pSC-hTDG-K330A-PreE2 | addgene partial sequence | sequence record 86307 | GST-R 5'-AAAGAAGTCGAGTGGGTTGC-3'
AGGGGACATTCCGGATCCTGATGAGGGCGCAAACTTCTTGGCTTGTGCTCGGACCCTTTTCTCGTACTCC
ACTCTGTTTTGGCAGTAAATCGTGTAGGCCTCTGCTTGAGCTGGGTCTTGGATATTTGGTTCATTTAGAA
GTTCCTGTATTCCTAATAGGATCTGTTTGATTGTGATGGCTGGCCTCCAGTCCTTGTCCTCCTCTAAGAT
GGACAGGCACACTGTCCCCGAAGGGTACACATTCGGGTGAAATAATGGTGGTTCGAATTTACATTTTGGT
GGCGAAGATGGATAATCATCTTTGAAAAGCATCCGTAGTTTAAACAAGCCTCCTTCCCACGGAGTCCCTT
TCTTTCCCGGAATGGCGCACTCCCAGTTCATGAGGTTCATCGTGCCATCGGGATTTTTTGTTGGGACAGC
CACGAAACCAAATGGGTGGTCTTTCCTCCATGCTTTCCTCTCCTGGGCGAGTCTGCTGAGGGCGATCCCC
GACATGGATGCTAAGCTTCCGCCACCTGGACCCTGGAACAGAACCTCGAGGAATTCAGCATGGCTTTCTT
CTTCCTGTTCTTGTGTTCCACAGTGATTACTAAAGGAAGGAATTTGGTCTGTAAATGACTGGGTCATCCA
CTGCCCATTAGGAATGCCACTGAAAGCTGATTCTCCTCTTAACTCCACGCTCTCAATTAGCCCATTTGAA
GAGAAGCCACAAGGTTCACTGCTGCATGGATTTTCTCCGTAAGCACCACCATATGCTGCCTCATAACCTG
GATCATATTTTTCTTCCGCAACAGCCATCTTCTTTGCATCCTCTTGGG
